Addgene plasmid #129759: UL79(E48A_L49A)-3xFLAG pCDNA4
Purpose: Expresses CMV UL79 (E48A_L49A) with Cterm 3xFLAG tag in mammalian cells
Depositing lab: Britt Glaunsinger. Depositing organization: University of California, Berkeley. Publication: The interaction between ORF18 and ORF30 is required for late gene expression in Kaposi's sarcoma-associated herpesvirus. Castaneda AF, Glaunsinger BA. J Virol. 2018 Oct 10. pii: JVI.01488-18. doi: 10.1128/JVI.01488-18. PubMed 30305361.
Backbone
  Vector backbone: pcDNA4/TO
  Backbone size w/o insert (bp): 5153
  Total vector size (bp): 5993
  Vector type: Mammalian Expression
Growth in bacteria
  Bacterial resistance: Ampicillin, 100 μg/mL
  Growth temperature: 37°C
  Growth strain: DH5alpha
  Copy number: High Copy
Gene/Insert
  Gene/Insert name: UL79
  Species: Human Cytomegalovirus (HHV-5)
  Insert size (bp): 885
  Mutation: changed Glutamic acid 48 to Alanine and Leucine 49 to Alanine
  GenBank ID: 3077474
  Entrez Gene: UL79 (a.k.a. HHV5wtgp073)
  Promoter: CMV
  Tag / fusion protein: 3xFLAG (C terminal on backbone)
  Cloning method: Ligation Independent Cloning
  Sequencing primers: 5′ CGCAAATGGGCGGTAGGCGTG; 3′ TAGAAGGCACAGTCGAGG
Terms and licenses: Academic/Nonprofit Terms; Industry Terms: Not Available to Industry
How to cite: UL79(E48A_L49A)-3xFLAG pCDNA4 was a gift from Britt Glaunsinger (Addgene plasmid # 129759 ; http://n2t.net/addgene:129759 ; RRID:Addgene_129759)
