[The description below was written by a language model from this plasmid's Addgene catalogue record and pLannotate feature annotations shown in this document.]
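Description:
UL79(E48A_L49A)-3xFLAG pCDNA4 is a mammalian expression plasmid of about 6 kb built on the pcDNA4/TO backbone. It is maintained in E. coli through a high-copy ColE1/pUC-type origin and an ampicillin resistance gene (β-lactamase with its own promoter), and it also carries an f1 phage origin. For selection in mammalian cells the backbone supplies a Sh ble (BleoR) cassette conferring Zeocin/bleomycin resistance. This cassette is driven by the SV40 early promoter, with an adjacent EM7 bacterial promoter, and is terminated by the SV40 polyadenylation signal. Short lac promoter/operator and lacI fragments in the annotation are backbone remnants rather than functional payload.

The payload is the 885 bp UL79 open reading frame from human cytomegalovirus (HHV-5), carrying two alanine substitutions, glutamic acid 48 and leucine 49. It is fused at its C terminus to a 3xFLAG epitope encoded by the backbone, although the automated annotation picks up only a fragment of the tag. Expression is driven by the CMV immediate-early enhancer and promoter and ends at the bovine growth hormone polyadenylation signal. The short segments just downstream of the promoter, labelled as PLtetO-1 and TRE3GV fragments, correspond to the tet operator sites typical of the TO backbone. These make transcription repressible in cells expressing the Tet repressor and constitutive in cells lacking it.

UL79 is annotated as a factor linking viral DNA replication to late gene expression. The associated study examined protein interactions required for herpesvirus late gene expression, so this tagged double mutant plausibly serves for comparison with wild-type protein in detection or interaction assays, though the record does not state the effect of the mutations.
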