Features (pLannotate 1.2.2; 23 found; start..end, strand, type, name):
     28..80      -  misc_feature   bom (fragment): basis of mobility region from pBR322
    235..614     +  enhancer       CMV enhancer: human cytomegalovirus immediate early enhancer
    615..818     +  promoter       CMV promoter: human cytomegalovirus (CMV) immediate early promoter
    820..839     +  promoter       PLtetO-1 promoter (fragment): modified phage lambda PL promoter with tet operator sites (Lutz and Bujard, 1997)
    841..860     +  promoter       PLtetO-1 promoter (fragment): modified phage lambda PL promoter with tet operator sites (Lutz and Bujard, 1997)
    868..901     +  promoter       TRE3GV promoter (fragment): 3rd-generation Tet-responsive promoter that can be activated by binding of Tet-On® 3G, optimized for retroviral and lentiviral vectors
   1001..1885    +  CDS            UL79: UL79_HCMVA - Protein inferred from homology: Swiss-Prot protein existence level 3. Plays a role in the expression of late transcripts bridging viral DNA replication and late gene expression during infection. From Human cytomegalovirus (strain AD169) (HHV-5) (Human herpesvirus 5).
   1958..1978    +  CDS            FLAG (fragment): FLAG® epitope tag, followed by an enterokinase cleavage site
   2010..2234    +  polyA_signal   bGH poly(A) signal: bovine growth hormone polyadenylation signal
   2238..2259    +  promoter       SV40 promoter (fragment): SV40 enhancer and early promoter
   2280..2708    +  rep_origin     f1 ori (sequence partly withheld): f1 bacteriophage origin of replication; arrow indicates direction of (+) strand synthesis
   2722..3051    +  promoter       SV40 promoter: SV40 enhancer and early promoter
   3099..3146    +  promoter       EM7 promoter: synthetic bacterial promoter&nbsp
   3165..3539    +  CDS            BleoR: antibiotic-binding protein; Sh ble from Streptoalloteichus hindustanus; confers resistance to bleomycin, phleomycin, and Zeocin™
   3549..3674    +  CDS            ble (fragment): BLE_KLEPN - Experimental evidence at protein level: Swiss-Prot protein existence level 1. Binding protein with a strong affinity to the bleomycin family of antibiotics. Binds to CL990; an antimitotic-antibiotic compound. From Klebsiella pneumoniae.
   3669..3790    +  polyA_signal   SV40 poly(A) signal: SV40 polyadenylation signal
   3863..3879    -  protein_bind   lac operator: The lac repressor binds to the lac operator to inhibit transcription in E. coli. This inhibition can be relieved by adding lactose or isopropyl-β-D-thiogalactopyranoside (IPTG). lac repressor encoded by lacI
   3887..3917    -  promoter       lac promoter: promoter for the E. coli lac operon
   3932..3953    -  protein_bind   CAP binding site: CAP binding activates transcription in the presence of cAMP. E. coli catabolite activator protein
   3966..4058    -  CDS            lacI (fragment): lac repressor; lacI; The lac repressor binds to the lac operator to inhibit transcription in E. coli. This inhibition can be relieved by adding lactose or isopropyl-β-D-thiogalactopyranoside (IPTG).
   4241..4829    -  rep_origin     ori: high-copy-number ColE1/pMB1/pBR322/pUC origin of replication
   5000..5860    -  CDS            AmpR: β-lactamase; bla; confers resistance to ampicillin, carbenicillin, and related antibiotics
   5861..5965    -  promoter       AmpR promoter: bla
>Addgene plasmid #129759 | UL79(E48A_L49A)-3xFLAG pCDNA4 | addgene full sequence | sequence record 257261 | Addgene NGS Result
GACGGATCGGGAGATCTCCCGATCCCCTATGGTGCACTCTCAGTACAATCTGCTCTGATGCCGCATAGTT
AAGCCAGTATCTGCTCCCTGCTTGTGTGTTGGAGGTCGCTGAGTAGTGCGCGAGCAAAATTTAAGCTACA
ACAAGGCAAGGCTTGACCGACAATTGCATGAAGAATCTGCTTAGGGTTAGGCGTTTTGCGCTGCTTCGCG
ATGTACGGGCCAGATATACGCGTTGACATTGATTATTGACTAGTTATTAATAGTAATCAATTACGGGGTC
ATTAGTTCATAGCCCATATATGGAGTTCCGCGTTACATAACTTACGGTAAATGGCCCGCCTGGCTGACCG
CCCAACGACCCCCGCCCATTGACGTCAATAATGACGTATGTTCCCATAGTAACGCCAATAGGGACTTTCC
ATTGACGTCAATGGGTGGAGTATTTACGGTAAACTGCCCACTTGGCAGTACATCAAGTGTATCATATGCC
AAGTACGCCCCCTATTGACGTCAATGACGGTAAATGGCCCGCCTGGCATTATGCCCAGTACATGACCTTA
TGGGACTTTCCTACTTGGCAGTACATCTACGTATTAGTCATCGCTATTACCATGGTGATGCGGTTTTGGC
AGTACATCAATGGGCGTGGATAGCGGTTTGACTCACGGGGATTTCCAAGTCTCCACCCCATTGACGTCAA
TGGGAGTTTGTTTTGGCACCAAAATCAACGGGACTTTCCAAAATGTCGTAACAACTCCGCCCCATTGACG
CAAATGGGCGGTAGGCGTGTACGGTGGGAGGTCTATATAAGCAGAGCTCTCCCTATCAGTGATAGAGATC
TCCCTATCAGTGATAGAGATCGTCGACGAGCTCGTTTAGTGAACCGTCAGATCGCCTGGAGACGCCATCC
ACGCTGTTTTGACCTCCATAGAAGACACCGGGACCGATCCAGCCTCCGGACTCTAGCGTTTAAACTTAAG
CTTGGTACCGAGCTCGGATCATGATGGCCCGCGACGAAGAGAACCCCGCCGTCCCGCGGGTCCGCACGGG
CAAATTCTCCTTTACTTGCGCCAATCATCTAATATTACAGATTAGCGAGAAGATGTCGCGCGGACAGCCG
CTGAGCTCGCTGCGTTTGGAAGCAGCCAAGATCGTACGCCTCATCTGCGTCCTCCTCTTTCACCGCGGTC
TCGAAACGCTGCTACTGCGCGAAACCATGAACAACCTGGGTGTCTCGGACCACGCCGTGCTTAGTCGCAA
GACGCCGCAACCCTACTGGCCTCATCTGTACCGCGAACTGCGCCAGGCCTTCCCGGGGCTGGACTTTGAG
GCGGCCGTGTTCGATGAAACGCGCGCCGCCCGTCTCAGCCAGCGCCTGTGTCACCCGCGCTTGAGCGGCG
GACTGCTGACGCGCTTTGTGCAGCGCCACACCGGCCTGCCGGTCGTTTTCCCCGAAGACCTGGCGCGCAA
CGGCAACATCCTCTTCTCCCTAGGCACGCTCTACGGACACCGCTTGTTTCGTCTGGCGGCCTTCTTCACG
CGCCACTGGGGTGCCGAAGCGTACGAACCCTTGATTCGCATCATCTGTCAAAAAATGTGGTACTTTTATC
TCATCGGCACCGGCAAGATGCGCATTACCCCCGACGCCTTCGAGATCCAGCGGAGTCGACACGAGACGGG
CATTTTTACTTTTATTATGGAAGATTACAGAACGTTCGCCGGCACGCTGTCCCGGCACCCGCACCGTCCG
CACCCACAACAGCAGCAGCACCACCACCCCGGTCCCCCCCATCCTCCTCTTTCTCACCCTGCCTCGTCCT
GTCTCAGCCCAGAGGCCGTACTGGCCGCCCGCGCCCTTCATATGCCGACGCTGGCTAACGACGTGGGGCC
GCTCGAGGGAGGCGGTGGAGCCGACTACAAGGACCACGACGGCGACTACAAGGACCACGACATCGACTAC
AAGGACGACGACGACAAGGGGCCCGTTTAAACCCGCTGATCAGCCTCGACTGTGCCTTCTAGTTGCCAGC
CATCTGTTGTTTGCCCCTCCCCCGTGCCTTCCTTGACCCTGGAAGGTGCCACTCCCACTGTCCTTTCCTA
ATAAAATGAGGAAATTGCATCGCATTGTCTGAGTAGGTGTCATTCTATTCTGGGGGGTGGGGTGGGGCAG
GACAGCAAGGGGGAGGATTGGGAAGACAATAGCAGGCATGCTGGGGATGCGGTGGGCTCTATGGCTTCTG
AGGCGGAAAGAACCAGCTGGGGCTCTAGGGGGTATCCCC
[124 nt withheld, positions 2280-2403]
C
[91 nt withheld, positions 2405-2495]
A
[49 nt withheld, positions 2497-2545]
CCTTTGACGTTGGAGTCCACGTTCTTT
[37 nt withheld, positions 2573-2609]
ACCCTATCTCGGTCTATTCTTTTGATTTATAAGGGATTTTGCCGATTTCGGCCTATTGGTTAAAAAATGA
GCTGATTTAACAAAAATTTAACGCGAATTAATTCTGTGGAATGTGTGTCAGTTAGGGTGTGGAAAGTCCC
CAGGCTCCCCAGCAGGCAGAAGTATGCAAAGCATGCATCTCAATTAGTCAGCAACCAGGTGTGGAAAGTC
CCCAGGCTCCCCAGCAGGCAGAAGTATGCAAAGCATGCATCTCAATTAGTCAGCAACCATAGTCCCGCCC
CTAACTCCGCCCATCCCGCCCCTAACTCCGCCCAGTTCCGCCCATTCTCCGCCCCATGGCTGACTAATTT
TTTTTATTTATGCAGAGGCCGAGGCCGCCTCTGCCTCTGAGCTATTCCAGAAGTAGTGAGGAGGCTTTTT
TGGAGGCCTAGGCTTTTGCAAAAAGCTCCCGGGAGCTTGTATATCCATTTTCGGATCTGATCAGCACGTG
TTGACAATTAATCATCGGCATAGTATATCGGCATAGTATAATACGACAAGGTGAGGAACTAAACCATGGC
CAAGTTGACCAGTGCCGTTCCGGTGCTCACCGCGCGCGACGTCGCCGGAGCGGTCGAGTTCTGGACCGAC
CGGCTCGGGTTCTCCCGGGACTTCGTGGAGGACGACTTCGCCGGTGTGGTCCGGGACGACGTGACCCTGT
TCATCAGCGCGGTCCAGGACCAGGTGGTGCCGGACAACACCCTGGCCTGGGTGTGGGTGCGCGGCCTGGA
CGAGCTGTACGCCGAGTGGTCGGAGGTCGTGTCCACGAACTTCCGGGACGCCTCCGGGCCGGCCATGACC
GAGATCGGCGAGCAGCCGTGGGGGCGGGAGTTCGCCCTGCGCGACCCGGCCGGCAACTGCGTGCACTTCG
TGGCCGAGGAGCAGGACTGACACGTGCTACGAGATTTCGATTCCACCGCCGCCTTCTATGAAAGGTTGGG
CTTCGGAATCGTTTTCCGGGACGCCGGCTGGATGATCCTCCAGCGCGGGGATCTCATGCTGGAGTTCTTC
GCCCACCCCAACTTGTTTATTGCAGCTTATAATGGTTACAAATAAAGCAATAGCATCACAAATTTCACAA
ATAAAGCATTTTTTTCACTGCATTCTAGTTGTGGTTTGTCCAAACTCATCAATGTATCTTATCATGTCTG
TATACCGTCGACCTCTAGCTAGAGCTTGGCGTAATCATGGTCATAGCTGTTTCCTGTGTGAAATTGTTAT
CCGCTCACAATTCCACACAACATACGAGCCGGAAGCATAAAGTGTAAAGCCTGGGGTGCCTAATGAGTGA
GCTAACTCACATTAATTGCGTTGCGCTCACTGCCCGCTTTCCAGTCGGGAAACCTGTCGTGCCAGCTGCA
TTAATGAATCGGCCAACGCGCGGGGAGAGGCGGTTTGCGTATTGGGCGCTCTTCCGCTTCCTCGCTCACT
GACTCGCTGCGCTCGGTCGTTCGGCTGCGGCGAGCGGTATCAGCTCACTCAAAGGCGGTAATACGGTTAT
CCACAGAATCAGGGGATAACGCAGGAAAGAACATGTGAGCAAAAGGCCAGCAAAAGGCCAGGAACCGTAA
AAAGGCCGCGTTGCTGGCGTTTTTCCATAGGCTCCGCCCCCCTGACGAGCATCACAAAAATCGACGCTCA
AGTCAGAGGTGGCGAAACCCGACAGGACTATAAAGATACCAGGCGTTTCCCCCTGGAAGCTCCCTCGTGC
GCTCTCCTGTTCCGACCCTGCCGCTTACCGGATACCTGTCCGCCTTTCTCCCTTCGGGAAGCGTGGCGCT
TTCTCATAGCTCACGCTGTAGGTATCTCAGTTCGGTGTAGGTCGTTCGCTCCAAGCTGGGCTGTGTGCAC
GAACCCCCCGTTCAGCCCGACCGCTGCGCCTTATCCGGTAACTATCGTCTTGAGTCCAACCCGGTAAGAC
ACGACTTATCGCCACTGGCAGCAGCCACTGGTAACAGGATTAGCAGAGCGAGGTATGTAGGCGGTGCTAC
AGAGTTCTTGAAGTGGTGGCCTAACTACGGCTACACTAGAAGAACAGTATTTGGTATCTGCGCTCTGCTG
AAGCCAGTTACCTTCGGAAAAAGAGTTGGTAGCTCTTGATCCGGCAAACAAACCACCGCTGGTAGCGGTG
GTTTTTTTGTTTGCAAGCAGCAGATTACGCGCAGAAAAAAAGGATCTCAAGAAGATCCTTTGATCTTTTC
TACGGGGTCTGACGCTCAGTGGAACGAAAACTCACGTTAAGGGATTTTGGTCATGAGATTATCAAAAAGG
ATCTTCACCTAGATCCTTTTAAATTAAAAATGAAGTTTTAAATCAATCTAAAGTATATATGAGTAAACTT
GGTCTGACAGTTACCAATGCTTAATCAGTGAGGCACCTATCTCAGCGATCTGTCTATTTCGTTCATCCAT
AGTTGCCTGACTCCCCGTCGTGTAGATAACTACGATACGGGAGGGCTTACCATCTGGCCCCAGTGCTGCA
ATGATACCGCGAGACCCACGCTCACCGGCTCCAGATTTATCAGCAATAAACCAGCCAGCCGGAAGGGCCG
AGCGCAGAAGTGGTCCTGCAACTTTATCCGCCTCCATCCAGTCTATTAATTGTTGCCGGGAAGCTAGAGT
AAGTAGTTCGCCAGTTAATAGTTTGCGCAACGTTGTTGCCATTGCTACAGGCATCGTGGTGTCACGCTCG
TCGTTTGGTATGGCTTCATTCAGCTCCGGTTCCCAACGATCAAGGCGAGTTACATGATCCCCCATGTTGT
GCAAAAAAGCGGTTAGCTCCTTCGGTCCTCCGATCGTTGTCAGAAGTAAGTTGGCCGCAGTGTTATCACT
CATGGTTATGGCAGCACTGCATAATTCTCTTACTGTCATGCCATCCGTAAGATGCTTTTCTGTGACTGGT
GAGTACTCAACCAAGTCATTCTGAGAATAGTGTATGCGGCGACCGAGTTGCTCTTGCCCGGCGTCAATAC
GGGATAATACCGCGCCACATAGCAGAACTTTAAAAGTGCTCATCATTGGAAAACGTTCTTCGGGGCGAAA
ACTCTCAAGGATCTTACCGCTGTTGAGATCCAGTTCGATGTAACCCACTCGTGCACCCAACTGATCTTCA
GCATCTTTTACTTTCACCAGCGTTTCTGGGTGAGCAAAAACAGGAAGGCAAAATGCCGCAAAAAAGGGAA
TAAGGGCGACACGGAAATGTTGAATACTCATACTCTTCCTTTTTCAATATTATTGAAGCATTTATCAGGG
TTATTGTCTCATGAGCGGATACATATTTGAATGTATTTAGAAAAATAAACAAATAGGGGTTCCGCGCACA
TTTCCCCGAAAAGTGCCACCTGACGTC
